Addgene plasmid #113108: pEBLindv2
Purpose: Vector encoding the EL222 gene under constitutive promoter J23106.
Depositing lab: Chueh Loo Poh. Depositing organization: National University of Singapore. Publication: Cell-Free Optogenetic Gene Expression System. Jayaraman P, Yeoh JW, Jayaraman S, Teh AY, Zhang J, Poh CL. ACS Synth Biol. 2018 Apr 20;7(4):986-994. doi: 10.1021/acssynbio.7b00422. Epub 2018 Apr 4. PubMed 29596741.
Backbone
  Vector backbone: pBbE8K
  Modifications to backbone: First insert: J23106-BBa_B0034-EL222-Bba_B0015; followed by second insert: BindF1-Bba_B0034-RFP-Bba_B0015
  Vector type: Bacterial Expression ; Cell-free
Growth in bacteria
  Bacterial resistance: Kanamycin, 50 μg/mL
  Growth temperature: 37°C
  Growth strain: NEB Stable
  Copy number: High Copy
Gene/Insert
  Gene/Insert name: EL222
  Species: E. coli
  Promoter: J23106
  Tag / fusion protein: RFP (C terminal on backbone)
  Cloning method: Gibson Cloning
  Sequencing primers: 5′ unknown
Terms and licenses: Academic/Nonprofit Terms; Industry Terms: Not Available to Industry
How to cite: pEBLindv2 was a gift from Chueh Loo Poh (Addgene plasmid # 113108)
