[The description below was written by a language model from this plasmid's Addgene catalogue record.]
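Description:
pEBLindv2 is a bacterial expression plasmid, also used in cell-free reactions, built on the pBbE8K backbone. It is maintained at high copy in E. coli under kanamycin selection. The record does not list the origin of replication explicitly, and no feature table is provided, so the layout below rests on the catalogue description of the backbone modifications.

The plasmid carries two cassettes assembled by Gibson cloning. The first expresses EL222 from the constitutive Anderson-family promoter J23106, with the BBa_B0034 ribosome binding site and the BBa_B0015 double terminator. EL222 is generally known as a small light-responsive transcription factor, with a LOV sensor domain coupled to a helix-turn-helix DNA-binding domain, that dimerises and binds its target DNA under blue light. The record lists the species as E. coli, which probably reflects the expression host rather than the gene's natural source. The second cassette, placed downstream, consists of an element named BindF1, followed by BBa_B0034, an RFP coding sequence and BBa_B0015. BindF1 is not defined in the record, but its position and name suggest an EL222-responsive promoter or binding region driving the reporter. The catalogue lists RFP as a C-terminal tag, yet the stated architecture, with its own ribosome binding site and terminator, indicates a separate reporter unit rather than a fusion to EL222.

Together the parts form a self-contained sensor-plus-reporter circuit in which constitutively made EL222 controls red fluorescent output in response to light. The associated publication concerns a cell-free optogenetic gene expression system, consistent with use for light-controlled expression in cell-free extracts as well as in living bacteria.
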