>Addgene plasmid #113108 | pEBLindv2 | depositor partial sequence | sequence record 213360 | First insert: J23106-BBa_B0034-EL222-Bba_B0015
TTTACGGCTAGCTCAGTCCTAGGTATAGTGCTAGCCTAGAGAAAGAGGAGAAATACTAGATGTTGGATAT
GGGACAAGATCGGCCGATCGATGGAAGTGGGGCACCCGGGGCAGACGACACACGCGTTGAGGTGCAACCG
CCGGCGCAGTGGGTCCTCGACCTGATCGAGGCCAGCCCGATCGCATCGGTCGTGTCCGATCCGCGTCTCG
CCGACAATCCGCTGATCGCCATCAACCAGGCCTTCACCGACCTGACCGGCTATTCCGAAGAAGAATGCGT
CGGCCGCAATTGCCGATTCCTGGCAGGTTCCGGCACCGAGCCGTGGCTGACCGACAAGATCCGCCAAGGC
GTGCGCGAGCACAAGCCGGTGCTGGTCGAGATCCTGAACTACAAGAAGGACGGCACGCCGTTCCGCAATG
CCGTGCTCGTTGCACCGATCTACGATGACGACGACGAGCTTCTCTATTTCCTCGGCAGCCAGGTCGAAGT
CGACGACGACCAGCCCAACATGGGCATGGCGCGCCGCGAACGCGCCGCGGAAATGCTCAAGACGCTGTCG
CCGCGCCAGCTCGAGGTTACGACGCTGGTGGCATCGGGCTTGCGCAACAAGGAAGTGGCGGCCCGGCTCG
GCCTGTCGGAGAAAACCGTCAAGATGCACCGCGGGCTGGTGATGGAAAAGCTCAACCTGAAGACCAGCGC
CGATCTGGTGCGCATTGCCGTCGAAGCCGGAATCTAAGGATCCAAACTCGAGTAAGGATCTCCAGGCATC
AAATAAAACGAAAGGCTCAGTCGAAAGACTGGGCCTTTCGTTTTATCTGTTGTTTGTCGGTGAACGCTCT
CTACTAGAGTCACACTGGCTCACCTTCGGGTGGGCCTTTCTGCGTTTATA
