>Addgene plasmid #113108 | pEBLindv2 | depositor partial sequence | sequence record 213361 | second insert: BindF1-Bba_B0034-RFP-Bba_B0015
GGTAGCCTTTAGTCCATGTTAGCGAAGAAAATGGTTTGTTATAGTCGAATAAATATGTCTAGAGAAAGAG
GAGAAATACTAGATGGCGAGTAGCGAAGACGTTATCAAAGAGTTCATGCGTTTCAAAGTTCGTATGGAAG
GTTCCGTTAACGGTCACGAGTTCGAAATCGAAGGTGAAGGTGAAGGTCGTCCGTACGAAGGTACCCAGAC
CGCTAAACTGAAAGTTACCAAAGGTGGTCCGCTGCCGTTCGCTTGGGACATCCTGTCCCCGCAGTTCCAG
TACGGTTCCAAAGCTTACGTTAAACACCCGGCTGACATCCCGGACTACCTGAAACTGTCCTTCCCGGAAG
GTTTCAAATGGGAACGTGTTATGAACTTCGAAGACGGTGGTGTTGTTACCGTTACCCAGGACTCCTCCCT
GCAAGACGGTGAGTTCATCTACAAAGTTAAACTGCGTGGTACCAACTTCCCGTCCGACGGTCCGGTTATG
CAGAAAAAAACCATGGGTTGGGAAGCTTCCACCGAACGTATGTACCCGGAAGACGGTGCTCTGAAAGGTG
AAATCAAAATGCGTCTGAAACTGAAAGACGGTGGTCACTACGACGCTGAAGTTAAAACCACCTACATGGC
TAAAAAACCGGTTCAGCTGCCGGGTGCTTACAAAACCGACATCAAACTGGACATCACCTCCCACAACGAA
GACTACACCATCGTTGAACAGTACGAACGTGCTGAAGGTCGTCACTCCACCGGTGCTTAAGGATCCAAAC
TCGAGTAAGGATCTCCAGGCATCAAATAAAACGAAAGGCTCAGTCGAAAGACTGGGCCTTTCGTTTTATC
TGTTGTTTGTCGGTGAACGCTCTCTACTAGAGTCACACTGGCTCACCTTCGGGTGGGCCTTTCTGCGTTT
ATA
